Addgene plasmid #58123: tdTomato-Paxillin-22
Purpose: Localization: Focal Adhesions, Excitation: 554, Emission: 581
Depositing lab: Michael Davidson. Depositing organization: Florida State University, Tallahassee.
Backbone
  Vector backbone: tdTomato
  Backbone size w/o insert (bp): 4750
  Vector type: Mammalian Expression
  Selectable markers: Neomycin (select with G418)
Growth in bacteria
  Bacterial resistance: Kanamycin, 50 μg/mL
  Growth temperature: 37°C
  Growth strain: DH5alpha
  Copy number: High Copy
Gene/Insert
  Gene/Insert name: Paxillin (alt name: NM_204984.1)
  Species: G. gallus (chicken)
  Promoter: CMV
  Tag / fusion protein: tdTomato
  Cloning method: Unknown
  Sequencing primers: 5′ CMV-F; 3′ SV40pA-R
Terms and licenses: Academic/Nonprofit Terms; Industry Terms: Not Available to Industry
Depositor comments: . Excitation = 554; Emission = 581
How to cite: tdTomato-Paxillin-22 was a gift from Michael Davidson (Addgene plasmid # 58123 ; http://n2t.net/addgene:58123 ; RRID:Addgene_58123)
