[The description below was written by a language model from this plasmid's Addgene catalogue record.]
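Description:
tdTomato-Paxillin-22 is a mammalian expression plasmid that produces chicken (G. gallus) paxillin fused to the red fluorescent protein tdTomato. It is built on a tdTomato vector backbone of about 4.75 kb (excluding the insert). It is maintained in E. coli as a high-copy plasmid under kanamycin selection and carries a neomycin resistance marker, so transfected mammalian cells can be selected with G418 to establish stable lines. Expression of the fusion is driven by the CMV promoter, a strong constitutive viral promoter active in most cultured mammalian cell types. The listed sequencing primers (a CMV forward primer and an SV40 polyA reverse primer) imply that the open reading frame lies between the CMV promoter and an SV40 polyadenylation signal. No feature table is provided, so this layout, the origin of replication and other backbone elements are not explicitly documented.

Paxillin is an adaptor protein of focal adhesions, and the stated purpose of the construct is to mark these structures in cells. tdTomato is a bright tandem-dimer fluorescent protein, with recorded excitation and emission maxima of 554 nm and 581 nm. The fusion therefore serves as an orange-red focal adhesion marker for fluorescence microscopy and can be combined with green or far-red probes in multicolour experiments. The record does not state explicitly whether the tag sits at the N- or C-terminus of paxillin, nor what the "22" in the name refers to. The cloning method is listed as unknown.
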