>Addgene plasmid #58123 | tdTomato-Paxillin-22 | depositor partial sequence | sequence record 89259 | insert sequence
GACGTCAGATCCGCTAGCACCATGGACGACCTCGATGCCTTACTGGCAGACCTGGAATCCACCACCTCGC
ATATCTCTAAGCGACCGGTGTTTCTAACAGAGGAAACGCCTTACTCCTACCCAACTGGAAACCATACGTA
CCAGGAGATTGCTGTGCCACCGCCGGTGCCCCCGCCGCCTTCCAGTGAGGCCCTAAATGGCACTGTGATT
GACCCCTTAGACCAGTGGCAACCCAGCGTGTCCAGATACGGCCACCAGCAACCTCAGTCCCAGTCTCCGA
TATACAGCTCTAGTGCCAAAAGCTCCAGTGCCTCTGTTCCTAGAGACGGGCTCAGCTCCCCTTCTCCCCG
TGCCAGTGAGGAGGAACACGTGTACAGCTTCCCAAACAAGCAGAAGTCTGCAGAACCATCTCCCACAATG
ACCAGCACCTCCCTGGGCAGCAACCTCTCGGAACTGGACAGGCTTCTCCTGGAACTGAATGCTGTTCAAC
ATAATCCCCCCAGTGGCTTCTCAGCAGATGAAGTCAGCAGAAGCCCATCACTGCCCAATGTGACCGGACC
TCACTATGTCATCCCAGAGAGCAGCAGCTCTGCAGGAGGGAAGGCTGCACCCCCTACAAAAGAAAAACCA
AAGCGGAATGGTGGGCGTGGGATTGAAGATGTGCGTCCCAGTGTGGAGAGCCTGCTGGATGAGCTGGAGA
GCTCTGTGCCAAGCCCAGTCCCTGCAATCACTGTGAGCCAAGGGGAGGTGAGCAGCCCCCAGCGTGTCAA
CGCCAGTCAGCAGCAGACCCGTATCTCTGCTTCTTCAGCTACACGAGAACTGGATGAGCTGATGGCGTCC
CTCTCTGACTTTAAGTTCATGGCACAGGGGAAAGCCGGCGGCAGCAGCTCCCCACCATCCAC
