>Addgene plasmid #58123 | tdTomato-Paxillin-22 | depositor partial sequence | sequence record 89260 | insert sequence 2
AGCGCCGCGGCTCGCTGTGCTCTGGCTGCCAGAAGCCCATCACGGGACGCTGCATCACTGCCATGGGCAA
GAAATTTCACCCCGAACACTTTGTCTGTGCCTTCTGCCTCAAGCAGCTCAACAAAGGAACCTTCAAAGAA
CAGAACGACAAGCCCTACTGTCAGAACTGCTTTCTCAAACTCTTCTGTCTCGAGCTCAAGCTTCGAATTC
TGCAGTCGACGGTACCGCGGGCCCGGGATCCACCGGTCGCCACCATGGTGAGCAAGGGCGAGGAGGTCAT
CAAAGAGTTCATGCGCTTCAAGGTGCGCATGGAGGGCTCCATGAACGGCCACGAGTTCGAGATCGAGGGC
GAGGGCGAGGGCCGCCCCTACGAGGGCACCCAGACCGCCAAGCTGAAGGTGACCAAGGGCGGCCCCCTGC
CCTTCGCCTGGGACATCCTGTCCCCCCAGTTCATGTACGGCTCCAAGGCGTACGTGAAGCACCCCGCCGA
CATCCCCGATTACAAGAAGCTGTCCTTCCCCGAGGGCTTCAAGTGGGAGCGCGTGATGAACTTCGAGGAC
GGCGGTCTGGTGACCGTGACCCAGGACTCCTCCCTGCAGGACGGCACGCTGATCTACAAGGTGAAGATGC
GCGGCACCAACTTCCCCCCCGACGGCCCCGTAATGCAGAAGAAGACCATGGGCTGGGAGGCCTCCACCGA
GCGCCTGTACCCCCGCGACGGCGTGCTGAAGGGCGAGATCCACCAGGCCCTGAAGCTGAAGGACGGCGGC
CACTACCTGGTGGAGTTCAAGACCATCTACATGGCCAAGAAGCCCGTGCAACTGCCCGGCTACTACTACG
TGGACACCAAGCTGGACATCACCTCCCACAACGAGGACTACACCATCGTGGAACAGTACGAGCGCTCCGA
GGGCCGCCACCACCTGTTCCTGGGGCATGGCACCGGCAGCACCGGCAGCGGCAGCTCCGGCACCGCCTCC
TCCGAGGACAACAACATGGCCGTCATCAAAGAGTTCATGCGCTTCAAGGTGCGCATGGAGGGCTCCATGA
ACGGCCACGAGTTCGAGATCGAGGGCGAGGGCGAGGGCCGCCCCTACGAGGGCACCCAGACCGCCAAGCT
GAAGGTGACCAAGGGCGGCCCCCTGCCCTTCGCCTGGGACATCCTGTCCCCCCAGTTCATGTACGGCTCC
AAGGCGTACGTGAAGCACCCCGCCGACATCCCCGATTACAAGAAGCTGTCCTTCCCCGAGGGCTTCAAGT
GGGAGCGCGTGATGAACTTCGAGGACGGCGGTCTGGTGACCGTGACCCAGGACTCCTCCCTGCAGGACGG
CACGCTGATCTACAAGGTGAAGATGCGCGGCACCAACTTCCCCCCCGACGGCCCCGTAATGCAGAAGAAG
ACCATGGGCTGGGAGGCCTCCACCGAGCGCCTGTACCCCCGCGACGGCGTGCTGAAGGGCGAGATCCACC
AGGCCCTGAAGCTGAAGGACGGCGGCCACTACCTGGTGGAGTTCAAGACCATCTACATGGCCAAGAAGCC
CGTGCAACTGCCCGGCTACTACTACGTGGACACCAAGCTGGACATCACCTCCCACAACGAGGACTACACC
ATCGTGGAACAGTACGAGCGCTCCGAGGGCCGCCACCACCTGTTCCTGTACGGCATGGACGAGCTGTACA
AGTAAGCGGCCGCGACTCTAGATCATAATCAGCCATACCACATTGAGA
