>Addgene plasmid #58123 | tdTomato-Paxillin-22 | addgene partial sequence | sequence record 103995 | C-ter-GFP 5'-CTCCTCGCCCTTGCTCAC-3'
CGTCGACTGCAGAATTCGAAGCTTGAGCTCGAGACAGAAGAGTTTGAGAAAGCAGTTCTGACAGTAGGGC
TTGTCGTTCTGTTCTTTGAAGGTTCCTTTGTTGAGCTGCTTGAGGCAGAAGGCACAGACAAAGTGTTCGG
GGTGAAATTTCTTGCCCATGGCAGTGATGCAGCGTCCCGTGATGGGCTTCTGGCAGCCAGAGCACAGCGA
GCCGCGGCGCTCGTGGTAATGCACCTCGCAGTAGGGCTGCCCGTCGTGCTCGAAGAAGCTGCCGTTGATG
AACGGTGTGAAACATTCCCGACAGACAAAGCACTCAGGGTGCCACAGGGTGTTTAAGGCAGAAATGTAAT
TTTCCAGGATAGCCCGGGCACAGCCTCCACACTTGGGAGCAAACATGTCAAAGTAGTCCTTGCGGCAATA
GGCTTTGCCATCCTTCTCATGAAATCCTTCAGGTCCAAAGAAAACTCCACACTGGGCACAGAAAAAGTGT
TCAGGGTGCCACGTCCTGTCCAAAGCCGTCACCACTTTATCAAGGATTGGCCCATTGCAGTAGTAGCAGC
GAGGAGAGAAGAGGTTGTGATAGTCCTTCTCACAGTAGGGCTGCCCATCCCGCTCAAAGAAGTTCCGTGA
TCCAATCTCCTCCTGGCAGTGGGTGCAGACGAAGTGCTCAGGGTGCCAGGTCTTCCCCATGGCTGTAACT
ACCTGCCCAGCAATCGGCTTCTTGCAGGCTCCGCACACACCCTTGGCGACCGTCGCTACCC
